>Addgene plasmid #57146 | mPA-GFP-MAPTau-N-10 | addgene full sequence | sequence record 263558 | Addgene NGS Result
TATTACCGCCATGCATTAGTTATTAATAGTAATCAATTACGGGGTCATTAGTTCATAGCCCATATATGGA
GTTCCGCGTTACATAACTTACGGTAAATGGCCCGCCTGGCTGACCGCCCAACGACCCCCGCCCATTGACG
TCAATAATGACGTATGTTCCCATAGTAACGCCAATAGGGACTTTCCATTGACGTCAATGGGTGGAGTATT
TACGGTAAACTGCCCACTTGGCAGTACATCAAGTGTATCATATGCCAAGTACGCCCCCTATTGACGTCAA
TGACGGTAAATGGCCCGCCTGGCATTATGCCCAGTACATGACCTTATGGGACTTTCCTACTTGGCAGTAC
ATCTACGTATTAGTCATCGCTATTACCATGGTGATGCGGTTTTGGCAGTACATCAATGGGCGTGGATAGC
GGTTTGACTCACGGGGATTTCCAAGTCTCCACCCCATTGACGTCAATGGGAGTTTGTTTTGGCACCAAAA
TCAACGGGACTTTCCAAAATGTCGTAACAACTCCGCCCCATTGACGCAAATGGGCGGTAGGCGTGTACGG
TGGGAGGTCTATATAAGCAGAGCTGGTTTAGTGAACCGTCAGATCCGCTAGCGCTACCGGACTCAGATCT
CGAGGCCACCATGGCTGAGCCCCGCCAGGAGTTCGAAGTGATGGAAGATCACGCTGGGACGTACGGGTTG
GGGGACAGGAAAGATCAGGGGGGCTACACCATGCACCAAGACCAAGAGGGTGACACGGACGCTGGCCTGA
AAGCTGAAGAAGCAGGCATTGGAGACACCCCCAGCCTGGAAGACGAAGCTGCTGGTCACGTGACCCAAGC
TCGCATGGTCAGTAAAAGCAAAGACGGGACTGGAAGCGATGACAAAAAAGCCAAGGGGGCTGATGGTAAA
ACGAAGATCGCCACACCGCGGGGAGCAGCCCCTCCAGGCCAGAAGGGCCAGGCCAACGCCACCAGGATTC
CAGCAAAAACCCCGCCCGCTCCAAAGACACCACCCAGCTCTGGTGAACCTCCAAAATCAGGGGATCGCAG
CGGCTACAGCAGCCCCGGCTCCCCAGGCACTCCCGGCAGCCGCTCCCGCACCCCGTCCCTTCCAACCCCA
CCCACCCGGGAGCCCAAGAAGGTGGCAGTGGTCCGTACTCCACCCAAGTCGCCGTCTTCCGCCAAGAGCC
GCCTGCAGACAGCCCCCGTGCCCATGCCAGACCTGAAGAATGTCAAGTCCAAGATCGGCTCCACTGAGAA
CCTGAAGCACCAGCCGGGAGGCGGGAAGGTGCAAATAGTCTACAAACCAGTTGACCTGAGCAAGGTGACC
TCCAAGTGTGGCTCATTAGGCAACATCCATCATAAACCAGGAGGTGGCCAGGTGGAAGTAAAATCTGAGA
AGCTTGACTTCAAGGACAGAGTCCAGTCGAAGATTGGGTCCCTGGACAATATCACCCACGTCCCTGGCGG
AGGAAATAAAAAGATTGAAACCCACAAGCTGACCTTCCGCGAGAACGCCAAAGCCAAGACAGACCACGGG
GCGGAGATCGTGTACAAGTCGCCAGTGGTGTCTGGGGACACGTCTCCACGGCATCTCAGCAATGTCTCCT
CCACCGGCAGCATCGACATGGTAGACTCGCCCCAGCTCGCCACGCTAGCTGACGAGGTGTCTGCCTCCCT
GGCCAAGCAGGGTTTGAGCTCCGGAGGGGATCCACCGGTCGCCACCATGGTGAGCAAGGGCGAGGAGCTG
TTCACCGGGGTGGTGCCCATCCTGGTCGAGCTGGACGGCGACGTAAACGGCCACAAGTTCAGCGTGTCCG
GCGAGGGCGAGGGCGATGCCACCTACGGCAAGCTGACCCTGAAGTTCATCTGCACCACCGGCAAGCTGCC
CGTGCCCTGGCCCACCCTCGTGACCACCTTCAGCTACGGCGTGCAGTGCTTCAGCCGCTACCCCGACCAC
ATGAAGCAGCACGACTTCTTCAAGTCCGCCATGCCCGAAGGCTACGTCCAGGAGCGCACCATCTTCTTCA
AGGACGACGGCAACTACAAGACCCGCGCCGAGGTGAAGTTCGAGGGCGACACCCTGGTGAACCGCATCGA
GCTGAAGGGCATCGACTTCAAGGAGGACGGCAACATCCTGGGGCACAAGCTGGAGTACAACTACAACAGC
CACAACGTCTATATCATGGCCGACAAGCAGAAGAACGGCATCAAGGCCAACTTCAAGATCCGCCACAACA
TCGAGGACGGCAGCGTGCAGCTCGCCGACCACTACCAGCAGAACACCCCCATCGGCGACGGCCCCGTGCT
GCTGCCCGACAACCACTACCTGAGCCACCAGTCCAAGCTGAGCAAAGACCCCAACGAGAAGCGCGATCAC
ATGGTCCTGCTGGAGTTCGTGACCGCCGCCGGGATCACTCTCGGCATGGACGAGCTGTACAAGTAAAGCG
GCCGCGACTCTAGATCATAATCAGCCATACCACATTTGTAGAGGTTTTACTTGCTTTAAAAAACCTCCCA
CACCTCCCCCTGAACCTGAAACATAAAATGAATGCAATTGTTGTTGTTAACTTGTTTATTGCAGCTTATA
ATGGTTACAAATAAAGCAATAGCATCACAAATTTCACAAATAAAGCATTTTTTTCACTGCATTCTAGTTG
TGGTTTGTCCAAACTCATCAATGTATCTTAAGGCGTAAATTGTAAGCGTTAATATTTTGTTAAAATTCGC
GTTAAATTTTTGTTAAATCAGCTCATTTTTTAACCAATAGGCCGAAATCGGCAAAATCCCTTATAAATCA
AAAGAATAGACCGAGATAGGGT
[37 nt withheld, positions 2823-2859]
AAAGAACGTGGACTCCAACGTCAAAGG
[49 nt withheld, positions 2887-2935]
T
[91 nt withheld, positions 2937-3027]
G
[124 nt withheld, positions 3029-3152]
CAGGTGGCACTTTTCGGGGAAATGTGCGCGGAACCCCTATTTGTTTATTTTTCTAAATACATTCAAATAT
GTATCCGCTCATGAGACAATAACCCTGATAAATGCTTCAATAATATTGAAAAAGGAAGAGTCCTGAGGCG
GAAAGAACCAGCTGTGGAATGTGTGTCAGTTAGGGTGTGGAAAGTCCCCAGGCTCCCCAGCAGGCAGAAG
TATGCAAAGCATGCATCTCAATTAGTCAGCAACCAGGTGTGGAAAGTCCCCAGGCTCCCCAGCAGGCAGA
AGTATGCAAAGCATGCATCTCAATTAGTCAGCAACCATAGTCCCGCCCCTAACTCCGCCCATCCCGCCCC
TAACTCCGCCCAGTTCCGCCCATTCTCCGCCCCATGGCTGACTAATTTTTTTTATTTATGCAGAGGCCGA
GGCCGCCTCGGCCTCTGAGCTATTCCAGAAGTAGTGAGGAGGCTTTTTTGGAGGCCTAGGCTTTTGCAAA
GATCGATCAAGAGACAGGATGAGGATCGTTTCGCATGATTGAACAAGATGGATTGCACGCAGGTTCTCCG
GCCGCTTGGGTGGAGAGGCTATTCGGCTATGACTGGGCACAACAGACAATCGGCTGCTCTGATGCCGCCG
TGTTCCGGCTGTCAGCGCAGGGGCGCCCGGTTCTTTTTGTCAAGACCGACCTGTCCGGTGCCCTGAATGA
ACTGCAAGACGAGGCAGCGCGGCTATCGTGGCTGGCCACGACGGGCGTTCCTTGCGCAGCTGTGCTCGAC
GTTGTCACTGAAGCGGGAAGGGACTGGCTGCTATTGGGCGAAGTGCCGGGGCAGGATCTCCTGTCATCTC
ACCTTGCTCCTGCCGAGAAAGTATCCATCATGGCTGATGCAATGCGGCGGCTGCATACGCTTGATCCGGC
TACCTGCCCATTCGACCACCAAGCGAAACATCGCATCGAGCGAGCACGTACTCGGATGGAAGCCGGTCTT
GTCGATCAGGATGATCTGGACGAAGAGCATCAGGGGCTCGCGCCAGCCGAACTGTTCGCCAGGCTCAAGG
CGAGCATGCCCGACGGCGAGGATCTCGTCGTGACCCATGGCGATGCCTGCTTGCCGAATATCATGGTGGA
AAATGGCCGCTTTTCTGGATTCATCGACTGTGGCCGGCTGGGTGTGGCGGACCGCTATCAGGACATAGCG
TTGGCTACCCGTGATATTGCTGAAGAGCTTGGCGGCGAATGGGCTGACCGCTTCCTCGTGCTTTACGGTA
TCGCCGCTCCCGATTCGCAGCGCATCGCCTTCTATCGCCTTCTTGACGAGTTCTTCTGAGCGGGACTCTG
GGGTTCGAAATGACCGACCAAGCGACGCCCAACCTGCCATCACGAGATTTCGATTCCACCGCCGCCTTCT
ATGAAAGGTTGGGCTTCGGAATCGTTTTCCGGGACGCCGGCTGGATGATCCTCCAGCGCGGGGATCTCAT
GCTGGAGTTCTTCGCCCACCCTAGGGGGAGGCTAACTGAAACACGGAAGGAGACAATACCGGAAGGAACC
CGCGCTATGACGGCAATAAAAAGACAGAATAAAACGCACGGTGTTGGGTCGTTTGTTCATAAACGCGGGG
TTCGGTCCCAGGGCTGGCACTCTGTCGATACCCCACCGAGACCCCATTGGGGCCAATACGCCCGCGTTTC
TTCCTTTTCCCCACCCCACCCCCCAAGTTCGGGTGAAGGCCCAGGGCTCGCAGCCAACGTCGGGGCGGCA
GGCCCTGCCATAGCCTCAGGTTACTCATATATACTTTAGATTGATTTAAAACTTCATTTTTAATTTAAAA
GGATCTAGGTGAAGATCCTTTTTGATAATCTCATGACCAAAATCCCTTAACGTGAGTTTTCGTTCCACTG
AGCGTCAGACCCCGTAGAAAAGATCAAAGGATCTTCTTGAGATCCTTTTTTTCTGCGCGTAATCTGCTGC
TTGCAAACAAAAAAACCACCGCTACCAGCGGTGGTTTGTTTGCCGGATCAAGAGCTACCAACTCTTTTTC
CGAAGGTAACTGGCTTCAGCAGAGCGCAGATACCAAATACTGTTCTTCTAGTGTAGCCGTAGTTAGGCCA
CCACTTCAAGAACTCTGTAGCACCGCCTACATACCTCGCTCTGCTAATCCTGTTACCAGTGGCTGCTGCC
AGTGGCGATAAGTCGTGTCTTACCGGGTTGGACTCAAGACGATAGTTACCGGATAAGGCGCAGCGGTCGG
GCTGAACGGGGGGTTCGTGCACACAGCCCAGCTTGGAGCGAACGACCTACACCGAACTGAGATACCTACA
GCGTGAGCTATGAGAAAGCGCCACGCTTCCCGAAGGGAGAAAGGCGGACAGGTATCCGGTAAGCGGCAGG
GTCGGAACAGGAGAGCGCACGAGGGAGCTTCCAGGGGGAAACGCCTGGTATCTTTATAGTCCTGTCGGGT
TTCGCCACCTCTGACTTGAGCGTCGATTTTTGTGATGCTCGTCAGGGGGGCGGAGCCTATGGAAAAACGC
CAGCAACGCGGCCTTTTTACGGTTCCTGGCCTTTTGCTGGCCTTTTGCTCACATGTTCTTTCCTGCGTTA
TCCCCTGATTCTGTGGATAACCG
Features (pLannotate 1.2.2; 15 found; start..end, strand, type, name):
     77..380     +  enhancer       CMV enhancer: human cytomegalovirus immediate early enhancer
    381..584     +  promoter       CMV promoter: human cytomegalovirus (CMV) immediate early promoter
    607..634     +  misc_feature   MCS (fragment): multiple cloning site
    641..1696    +  CDS            MAPT (fragment): TAU_SPECI - Experimental evidence at protein level: Swiss-Prot protein existence level 1. Promotes microtubule assembly and stability, and might be involved in the establishment and maintenance of neuronal polarity. The C-terminus binds axonal microtubules while the N-terminus binds neural plasma membrane components, suggesting that tau functions as a linker protein between both. Axonal polarity is predetermined by tau localization (in the neuronal cell) in the domain of the cell body defined by the centrosome. The short isoforms allow plasticity of the cytoskeleton whereas the longer isoforms
   1727..2443    +  CDS            mPA-GFP: mPA-GFP is a fluorescent protein published in 2002, derived from Aequorea victoria. It is reported to be a monomer.
   2463..2546    +  CDS            large T antigen (fragment): large T antigen from SV40 (simian virus 40)
   2569..2690    +  polyA_signal   SV40 poly(A) signal: SV40 polyadenylation signal
   2724..3152    -  rep_origin     f1 ori (sequence partly withheld): f1 bacteriophage origin of replication; arrow indicates direction of (+) strand synthesis
   3179..3283    +  promoter       AmpR promoter: bla
   3285..3642    +  promoter       SV40 promoter: SV40 enhancer and early promoter
   3677..4471    +  CDS            NeoR/KanR: aminoglycoside phosphotransferase from Tn5; aph(3')-II (or nptII); confers resistance to neomycin, kanamycin, and G418 (Geneticin®)
   4492..4644    +  CDS            ble (fragment): BLE_KLEPN - Experimental evidence at protein level: Swiss-Prot protein existence level 1. Binding protein with a strong affinity to the bleomycin family of antibiotics. Binds to CL990; an antimitotic-antibiotic compound. From Klebsiella pneumoniae.
   4703..4750    +  polyA_signal   HSV TK poly(A) signal: herpes simplex virus thymidine kinase polyadenylation signal (Cole and Stacy, 1985)
   4841..4857    -  polyA_signal   bGH poly(A) signal (fragment): bovine growth hormone polyadenylation signal
   5079..5667    +  rep_origin     ori: high-copy-number ColE1/pMB1/pBR322/pUC origin of replication
