[The description below was written by a language model from this plasmid's Addgene catalogue record and pLannotate feature annotations shown in this document.]
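Description:
mPA-GFP-MAPTau-N-10 is a mammalian expression plasmid built on the mPA-GFP-N1 backbone, an N1-style fluorescent protein fusion vector. It carries human MAPT, the gene for microtubule-associated protein tau, fused in frame at its C terminus to monomeric photoactivatable GFP (mPA-GFP). In the annotated 5,765 nt sequence, the CMV immediate early enhancer and promoter sit upstream of a remnant of the multiple cloning site. The tau coding region follows, then a short linker gap and the mPA-GFP open reading frame, with an SV40 polyadenylation signal terminating the transcript. The annotation tool labels the tau segment as a fragment matched to a non-human tau entry. The catalogue gives the species as human and cites a specific reference transcript, but it does not state which isoform this represents.

The plasmid is propagated in bacteria through a high-copy ColE1/pUC-type origin, and it also contains an f1 origin for single-stranded DNA production. A single NeoR/KanR (Tn5 aminoglycoside phosphotransferase) gene is driven by tandem bacterial (bla-type) and SV40 early promoters and ends with an HSV TK polyadenylation signal. This arrangement gives kanamycin resistance in E. coli and G418 selection in mammalian cells. The small large T antigen, ble and bGH poly(A) fragments in the table appear to be short backbone remnants or partial matches rather than functional elements.

The construct is intended as a microtubule localization marker. Tau binds and stabilizes microtubules, so the fusion decorates the microtubule network. mPA-GFP is an Aequorea victoria derivative, and the record lists excitation at 400 / 504 nm and emission at 515 / 517 nm, consistent with its pre- and post-activation states. Photoactivation allows selected microtubule populations to be highlighted and followed in live cells.
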