Addgene plasmid #57146: mPA-GFP-MAPTau-N-10
Purpose: Localization: Microtubules, Excitation: 400 / 504, Emission: 515 / 517
Depositing lab: Michael Davidson. Depositing organization: Florida State University, Tallahassee.
Backbone
  Vector backbone: mPA-GFP-N1
  Backbone size w/o insert (bp): 4750
  Vector type: Mammalian Expression
  Selectable markers: Neomycin (select with G418)
Growth in bacteria
  Bacterial resistance: Kanamycin, 50 μg/mL
  Growth temperature: 37°C
  Growth strain: DH5alpha
  Copy number: High Copy
Gene/Insert
  Gene/Insert name: MAPTau (alt name: NM_016841)
  Species: H. sapiens (human)
  Entrez Gene: MAPT (a.k.a. DDPAC, FTD1, FTDP-17, MAPTL, MSTD, MTBT1, MTBT2, PPND, PPP1R103, TAU, Tau-PHF6, tau-40)
  Promoter: CMV
  Tag / fusion protein: mPA-GFP (C terminal on backbone)
  Cloning method: Unknown
  Sequencing primers: 5′ CMV-F; 3′ SV40pA-R
Terms and licenses: Academic/Nonprofit Terms; Industry Terms
Depositor comments: . Excitation = 400 / 504; Emission = 515 / 517
How to cite: mPA-GFP-MAPTau-N-10 was a gift from Michael Davidson (Addgene plasmid # 57146 ; http://n2t.net/addgene:57146 ; RRID:Addgene_57146)
