>Addgene plasmid #57146 | mPA-GFP-MAPTau-N-10 | depositor partial sequence | sequence record 88290 | insert sequence
TCCGCTAGCGCTACCGGACTCAGATCTCGAGGCCACCATGGCTGAGCCCCGCCAGGAGTTCGAAGTGATG
GAAGATCACGCTGGGACGTACGGGTTGGGGGACAGGAAAGATCAGGGGGGCTACACCATGCACCAAGACC
AAGAGGGTGACACGGACGCTGGCCTGAAAGCTGAAGAAGCAGGCATTGGAGACACCCCCAGCCTGGAAGA
CGAAGCTGCTGGTCACGTGACCCAAGCTCGCATGGTCAGTAAAAGCAAAGACGGGACTGGAAGCGATGAC
AAAAAAGCCAAGGGGGCTGATGGTAAAACGAAGATCGCCACACCGCGGGGAGCAGCCCCTCCAGGCCAGA
AGGGCCAGGCCAACGCCACCAGGATTCCAGCAAAAACCCCGCCCGCTCCAAAGACACCACCCAGCTCTGG
TGAACCTCCAAAATCAGGGGATCGCAGCGGCTACAGCAGCCCCGGCTCCCCAGGCACTCCCGGCAGCCGC
TCCCGCACCCCGTCCCTTCCAACCCCACCCACCCGGGAGCCCAAGAAGGTGGCAGTGGTCCGTACTCCAC
CCAAGTCGCCGTCTTCCGCCAAGAGCCGCCTGCAGACAGCCCCCGTGCCCATGCCAGACCTGAAGAATGT
CAAGTCCAAGATCGGCTCCACTGAGAACCTGAAGCACCAGCCGGGAGGCGGGAAGGTGCAAATAGTCTAC
AAACCAGTTGACCTGAGCAAGGTGACCTCCAAGTGTGGCTCATTAGGCAACATCCATCATAAACCAGGAG
GTGGCCAGGTGGAAGTAAAATCTGAGAAGCTTGACTTCAAGGACAGAGTCCAGTCGAAGATTGGGTCCCT
GGACAATATCACCCACGTCCCTGGCGGAGGAAATAAAAAGATTGAAACCCACAAGCTGACCTTCCGCGAG
AACGCCAAAGCCAAGACAGACCACGGGGCGGAGATCGTGTACAAGTCGCCAGTGGTGTCTGGGGACACGT
CTCCACGGCATCTCAGCAATGTCTCCTCCACCGGCAGCATCGACATGGTAGACTCGCCCCAGCTCGCCAC
GCTAGCTGACGAGGTGTCTGCCTCCCTGGCCAAGCAGGGTTTGAGCTCCGGAGGGGATCCACCGGTCGCC
ACCATGGTGAGCAAGGGCGAGGAGCTGTTCACCGGGGTGGTGCCCATCCTGGTCGAGCTGGACGGCGACG
TAAACGGCCACAAGTTCAGCGTGTCCGGCGAGGGCGAGGGCGATGCCACCTACGGCAAGCTGACCCTGAA
GTTCATCTGCACCACCGGCAAGCTGCCCGTGCCCTGGCCCACCCTCGTGACCACCTTCAGCTACGGCGTG
CAGTGCTTCAGCCGCTACCCCGACCACATGAAGCAGCACGACTTCTTCAAGTCCGCCATGCCCGAAGGCT
ACGTCCAGGAGCGCACCATCTTCTTCAAGGACGACGGCAACTACAAGACCCGCGCCGAGGTGAAGTTCGA
GGGCGACACCCTGGTGAACCGCATCGAGCTGAAGGGCATCGACTTCAAGGAGGACGGCAACATCCTGGGG
CACAAGCTGGAGTACAACTACAACAGCCACAACGTCTATATCATGGCCGACAAGCAGAAGAACGGCATCA
AGGCCAACTTCAAGATCCGCCACAACATCGAGGACGGCAGCGTGCAGCTCGCCGACCACTACCAGCAGAA
CACCCCCATCGGCGACGGCCCCGTGCTGCTGCCCGACAACCACTACCTGAGCCACCAGTCCAAGCTGAGC
AAAGACCCCAACGAGAAGCGCGATCACATGGTCCTGCTGGAGTTCGTGACCGCCGCCGGGATCACTCTCG
GCATGGACGAGCTGTACAAGTAAAGCGGCCGCGACTCTAGATCATAATCAGCCATACCACATT
