>Addgene plasmid #57146 | mPA-GFP-MAPTau-N-10 | addgene partial sequence | sequence record 107835 | CMV-F 5'-CGCAAATGGGCGGTAGGCGTG-3'
AGCGAGCTGGTTTAGTGAACCGTTCAGATCCGCTAGCGCTACCGGACTCAGATCTCGAGGCCACCATGGC
TGAGCCCCGCCAGGAGTTCGAAGTGATGGAAGATCACGCTGGGACGTACGGGTTGGGGGACAGGAAAGAT
CAGGGGGGCTACACCATGCACCAAGACCAAGAGGGTGACACGGACGCTGGCCTGAAAGCTGAAGAAGCAG
GCATTGGAGACACCCCCAGCCTGGAAGACGAAGCTGCTGGTCACGTGACCCAAGCTCGCATGGTCAGTAA
AAGCAAAGACGGGACTGGAAGCGATGACAAAAAAGCCAAGGGGGCTGATGGTAAAACGAAGATCGCCACA
CCGCGGGGAGCAGCCCCTCCAGGCCAGAAGGGCCAGGCCAACGCCACCAGGATTCCAGCAAAAACCCCGC
CCGCTCCAAAGACACCACCCAGCTCTGGTGAACCTCCAAAATCAGGGGATCGCAGCGGCTACAGCAGCCC
CGGCTCCCCAGGCACTCCCGGCAGCCGCTCCCGCACCCCGTCCCTTCCAACCCCACCCACCCGGGAGCCC
AAGAAGGTGGCAGTGGTCCGTACTCCACCCAAGTCGCCGTCTTCCGCCAAGAGCCGCCTGCAGACAGCCC
CCGTGCCCATGCCAGACCTGAAGAATGTCAAGTCCAAGATCGGCTCCACTGAGAACCTGAAGCACCAGCC
GGGAGGCGGGAAGGTGCAAATAGTCTACAAACCAGTTGACCTGAGCAAGGTGACCTCCAAGTGTGGCTCA
TTAGGCAACATCCATCATAAACCAGGAGGTGGCCAGGTGGAAGTAAAATCTGAGAAGCTTGACTTCAAGG
ACAGAGTCCAGTCGAAGATTGGGTCCCTGGACAATATCACCCACGTCCCTGGCG
